Addgene plasmid #136387: pJ414 - DANCER-3
Purpose: Expresses DANCER-3 dynamic protein
Depositing lab: Roberto Chica. Depositing organization: University of Ottawa. Publication: Rational design of proteins that exchange on functional timescales. Davey JA, Damry AM, Goto NK, Chica RA. Nat Chem Biol. 2017 Dec;13(12):1280-1285. doi: 10.1038/nchembio.2503. Epub 2017 Oct 23. PubMed 29058725.
Backbone
  Vector backbone: pJ414
  Backbone manufacturer: ATUM (formally DNA 2.0)
  Backbone size w/o insert (bp): 6200
  Vector type: Bacterial Expression
Growth in bacteria
  Bacterial resistance: Ampicillin, 100 μg/mL
  Growth temperature: 37°C
  Growth strain: DH5alpha
  Copy number: High Copy
Gene/Insert
  Gene/Insert name: DANCER-3 (alt name: Streptococcal protein G, domain B1 mutant)
  Species: Streptococcal bacteria
  Insert size (bp): 168
  Mutation: Mutation from GB1 WT: Y3F-L7I-A34F-V39L-V54I
  Promoter: T7 promoter
  Tag / fusion protein: 6x-His tag (N-term of insert)
  Cloning method: Unknown
  Sequencing primers: 5′ NdeI restriction site; 3′ XhoI restriction site
Resource information
  A portion of this plasmid was derived from a plasmid made by: ATUM (Formally DNA 2.0)
Terms and licenses: Academic/Nonprofit Terms; Industry Terms: Not Available to Industry
How to cite: pJ414 - DANCER-3 was a gift from Roberto Chica (Addgene plasmid # 136387 ; http://n2t.net/addgene:136387 ; RRID:Addgene_136387)
