[The description below was written by a language model from this plasmid's Addgene catalogue record and pLannotate feature annotations shown in this document.]
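Description:
pJ414 - DANCER-3 is a bacterial expression plasmid built on the commercial pJ414 backbone for producing DANCER-3, a rationally designed dynamic protein, in E. coli. It replicates from a high-copy ColE1/pUC-type origin and is selected with ampicillin through a complete β-lactamase (AmpR) gene driven by its own promoter. The short lacZα and KanR matches in the annotation are small fragments, not functional genes. The catalogue lists a backbone size of about 6.2 kb, whereas the sequenced record that was annotated is roughly 4.2 kb. The record does not explain this discrepancy.

The insert is a 168 bp variant of the B1 domain of streptococcal protein G (GB1), annotated as a fragment of spg. It carries five substitutions relative to wild type: Y3F, L7I, A34F, V39L and V54I. The catalogue describes an N-terminal 6x-His tag for affinity purification, although the tag is not separately annotated in the feature table, and NdeI and XhoI sites are noted at the 5′ and 3′ ends of the insert. Expression is driven by a T7 promoter followed directly by a lac operator, and transcription ends at a T7 terminator. The plasmid also encodes lacI under its native promoter, so the repressor keeps the cassette off until IPTG or lactose is added. Transcription requires a host that supplies T7 RNA polymerase. Fragments of the rrnB T1 and T2 terminators flank the cassette and likely help insulate it from read-through transcription.

The construct is intended for inducible overexpression and purification of the DANCER-3 protein, consistent with studies of designed proteins that exchange between conformations.
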