Features (pLannotate 1.2.2; 14 found; start..end, strand, type, name):
      1..589     +  rep_origin     ori: high-copy-number ColE1/pMB1/pBR322/pUC origin of replication
    814..831     +  terminator     rrnB T2 terminator (fragment): transcription terminator T2 from the E. coli rrnB gene
    856..875     -  CDS            lacZα (fragment): LacZα fragment of β-galactosidase; lacZ fragment
   1338..1356    +  promoter       T7 promoter: promoter for bacteriophage T7 RNA polymerase
   1357..1381    +  protein_bind   lac operator: The lac repressor binds to the lac operator to inhibit transcription in E. coli. This inhibition can be relieved by adding lactose or isopropyl-β-D-thiogalactopyranoside (IPTG). lac repressor encoded by lacI
   1451..1615    +  CDS            spg (fragment): SPG1_STRSG - Experimental evidence at protein level: Swiss-Prot protein existence level 1. Binds to the constant Fc region of IgG with high affinity. From Streptococcus sp. group G.
   1629..1676    +  terminator     T7 terminator: transcription terminator for bacteriophage T7 RNA polymerase
   1736..1776    -  terminator     rrnB T1 terminator (fragment): transcription terminator T1 from the E. coli rrnB gene
   1778..1893    -  ncRNA          5S rRNA: Accession: RF00001 - 5S ribosomal RNA
   1924..1948    +  CDS            KanR (fragment): aminoglycoside phosphotransferase; aph(3')-Ia; confers resistance to kanamycin
   1978..2074    +  promoter       AmpR promoter (fragment): bla
   2077..2937    +  CDS            AmpR: β-lactamase; bla; confers resistance to ampicillin, carbenicillin, and related antibiotics
   2946..3019    +  promoter       lacI promoter (fragment): lacI
   3020..4099    +  CDS            lacI: LACI_ECOLI - Experimental evidence at protein level: Swiss-Prot protein existence level 1. Repressor of the lactose operon. Binds allolactose as an inducer. From Escherichia coli (strain K12).
>Addgene plasmid #136387 | pJ414 - DANCER-3 | addgene full sequence | sequence record 315210 | Addgene NGS Result
TTGAGATCCTTTTTTTCTGCGCGTAATCTGCTGCTTGCAAACAAAAAAACCACCGCTACCAGCGGTGGTT
TGTTTGCCGGATCAAGAGCTACCAACTCTTTTTCCGAAGGTAACTGGCTTCAGCAGAGCGCAGATACCAA
ATACTGTTCTTCTAGTGTAGCCGTAGTTAGCCCACCACTTCAAGAACTCTGTAGCACCGCCTACATACCT
CGCTCTGCTAATCCTGTTACCAGTGGCTGCTGCCAGTGGCGATAAGTCGTGTCTTACCGGGTTGGACTCA
AGACGATAGTTACCGGATAAGGCGCAGCGGTCGGGCTGAACGGGGGGTTCGTGCACACAGCCCAGCTTGG
AGCGAACGACCTACACCGAACTGAGATACCTACAGCGTGAGCTATGAGAAAGCGCCACGCTTCCCGAAGG
GAGAAAGGCGGACAGGTATCCGGTAAGCGGCAGGGTCGGAACAGGAGAGCGCACGAGGGAGCTTCCAGGG
GGAAACGCCTGGTATCTTTATAGTCCTGTCGGGTTTCGCCACCTCTGACTTGAGCGTCGATTTTTGTGAT
GCTCGTCAGGGGGGCGGAGCCTATGGAAAAACGCCAGCAACGCGGCCTTTTTACGGTTCCTGGCCTTTTG
CTGGCCTTTTGCTCACATGTTCTTTCCTGCGTTATCCCCTGATTCTGTGGATAACCGTATTACCGCCTTT
GAGTGAGCTGATACCGCTCGCCGCAGCCGAACGACCGAGCGCAGCGAGTCAGTGAGCGAGGAAGCGGAAG
GCGAGAGTAGGGAACTGCCAGGCATCAAACTAAGCAGAAGGCCCCTGACGGATGGCCTTTTTGCGTTTCT
ACAAACTCTTTCTGTGTTGTAAAACGACGGCCAGTCTTAAGCTCGGGCCCCCTGGGCGGTTCTGATAACG
AGTAATCGTTAATCCGCAAATAACGTAAAAACCCGCTTCGGCGGGTTTTTTTATGGGGGGAGTTTAGGGA
AAGAGCATTTGTCAGAATATTTAAGGGCGCCTGTCACTTTGCTTGATATATGAGAATTATTTAACCTTAT
AAATGAGAAAAAAGCAACGCACTTTAAATAAGATACGTTGCTTTTTCGATTGATGAACACCTATAATTAA
ACTATTCATCTATTATTTATGATTTTTTGTATATACAATATTTCTAGTTTGTTAAAGAGAATTAAGAAAA
TAAATCTCGAAAATAATAAAGGGAAAATCAGTTTTTGATATCAAAATTATACATGTCAACGATAATACAA
AATATAATACAAACTATAAGATGTTATCAGTATTTATTATCATTTAGAATAAATTTTGTGTCGCCCTTCC
GCGAAATTAATACGACTCACTATAGGGGAATTGTGAGCGGATAACAATTCCCCTCTAGAAATAATTTTGT
TTAACTTTTAGGAGGTAAAACATATGCACCACCATCATCACCACGGTATGACCTTTAAACTGATCATTAA
CGGCAAGACGCTGAAAGGTGAAACTACCACGGAAGCCGTTGACGCGGCTACCGCGGAGAAAGTGTTTAAG
CAGTATTTCAATGACAACGGTCTGGACGGCGAGTGGACGTACGATGATGCAACCAAGACGTTCACCATCA
CCGAGTAACTCGAGCCCCCTAGCATAACCCCTTGGGGCCTCTAAACGGGTCTTGAGGGGTTTTTTGCCCC
TGAGACGCGTCAATCGAGTTCGTACCTAAGGGCGACACCCCATAATTAGCCCGGGCGAAAGGCCCAGTCT
TTCGACTGAGCCTTTCGTTTTATTTGATGCCTGGCAGTTCCCTACTCTCGCATGGGGAGTCCCCACACTA
CCATCGGCGCTACGGCGTTTCACTTCTGAGTTCGGCATGGGGTCAGGTGGGACCACCGCGCTACTGCCGC
CAGGCAAACAAGGGGTGTTATGAGCCATATTCAGGTATAAATGGGCTCGCGATAATGTTCAGAATTGGTT
AATTGGTTGTAACACTGACCCCTATTTGTTTATTTTTCTAAATACATTCAAATATGTATCCGCTCATGAG
ACAATAACCCTGATAAATGCTTCAATAATATTGAAAAAGGAAGAATATGAGTATTCAACATTTCCGTGTC
GCCCTTATTCCCTTTTTTGCGGCATTTTGCCTTCCTGTTTTTGCTCACCCAGAAACGCTGGTGAAAGTAA
AAGATGCTGAAGATCAGTTGGGTGCACGAGTGGGTTACATCGAACTGGATCTCAACAGCGGTAAGATCCT
TGAGAGTTTTCGCCCCGAAGAACGTTTTCCAATGATGAGCACTTTTAAAGTTCTGCTATGTGGCGCGGTA
TTATCCCGTATTGACGCCGGGCAAGAGCAACTCGGTCGCCGCATACACTATTCTCAGAATGACTTGGTTG
AGTACTCACCAGTCACAGAAAAGCATCTTACGGATGGCATGACAGTAAGAGAATTATGCAGTGCTGCCAT
AACCATGAGTGATAACACTGCGGCCAACTTACTTCTGACAACGATCGGAGGACCGAAGGAGCTAACCGCT
TTTTTGCACAACATGGGGGATCATGTAACTCGCCTTGATCGTTGGGAACCGGAGCTGAATGAAGCCATAC
CAAACGACGAGCGTGACACCACGATGCCTGTAGCGATGGCAACAACGTTGCGCAAACTATTAACTGGCGA
ACTACTTACTCTAGCTTCCCGGCAACAATTAATAGACTGGATGGAGGCGGATAAAGTTGCAGGACCACTT
CTGCGCTCGGCCCTTCCGGCTGGCTGGTTTATTGCTGATAAATCCGGAGCCGGTGAGCGTGGTTCTCGCG
GTATCATCGCAGCGCTGGGGCCAGATGGTAAGCCCTCCCGTATCGTAGTTATCTACACGACGGGGAGTCA
GGCAACTATGGATGAACGAAATAGACAGATCGCTGAGATAGGTGCCTCACTGATTAAGCATTGGTAAGCG
GCGCGCCATCGAATGGCGCAAAACCTTTCGCGGTATGGCATGATAGCGCCCGGAAGAGAGTCAATTCAGG
GTGGTGAATATGAAACCAGTAACGTTATACGATGTCGCAGAGTATGCCGGTGTCTCTTATCAGACCGTTT
CCCGCGTGGTGAACCAGGCCAGCCACGTTTCTGCGAAAACGCGGGAAAAAGTGGAAGCGGCGATGGCGGA
GCTGAATTACATTCCCAACCGCGTGGCACAACAACTGGCGGGCAAACAGTCGTTGCTGATTGGCGTTGCC
ACCTCCAGTCTGGCCCTGCACGCGCCGTCGCAAATTGTCGCGGCGATTAAATCTCGCGCCGATCAACTGG
GTGCCAGCGTGGTGGTGTCGATGGTAGAACGAAGCGGCGTCGAAGCCTGTAAAGCGGCGGTGCACAATCT
TCTCGCGCAACGCGTCAGTGGGCTGATCATTAACTATCCGCTGGATGACCAGGATGCCATTGCTGTGGAA
GCTGCCTGCACTAATGTTCCGGCGTTATTTCTTGATGTCTCTGACCAGACACCCATCAACAGTATTATTT
TCTCCCATGAGGACGGTACGCGACTGGGCGTGGAGCATCTGGTCGCATTGGGTCACCAGCAAATCGCGCT
GTTAGCGGGCCCATTAAGTTCTGTCTCGGCGCGTCTGCGTCTGGCTGGCTGGCATAAATATCTCACTCGC
AATCAAATTCAGCCGATAGCGGAACGGGAAGGCGACTGGAGTGCCATGTCCGGTTTTCAACAAACCATGC
AAATGCTGAATGAGGGCATCGTTCCCACTGCGATGCTGGTTGCCAACGATCAGATGGCGCTGGGCGCAAT
GCGCGCCATTACCGAGTCCGGGCTGCGCGTTGGTGCGGATATCTCGGTAGTGGGATACGACGATACCGAA
GATAGCTCATGTTATATCCCGCCGTTAACCACCATCAAACAGGATTTTCGCCTGCTGGGGCAAACCAGCG
TGGACCGCTTGCTGCAACTCTCTCAGGGCCAGGCGGTGAAGGGCAATCAGCTGTTGCCAGTCTCACTGGT
GAAAAGAAAAACCACCCTGGCGCCCAATACGCAAACCGCCTCTCCCCGCGCGTTGGCCGATTCATTAATG
CAGCTGGCACGACAGGTTTCCCGACTGGAAAGCGGGCAGTGACTCATGACCAAAATCCCTTAACGTGAGT
TACGCGCGCGTCGTTCCACTGAGCGTCAGACCCCGTAGAAAAGATCAAAGGATCTTC
